Addgene plasmid #159819: pMNK56 - piRNAi 21ur-1224 - him-8
Purpose: piRNA-induced RNA interference (piRNAi) to induce males in transgenic animals
Depositing lab: Christian Froekjaer-Jensen. Depositing organization: King Abdullah University of Science and Technology (KAUST). Publication: Reprogramming the piRNA pathway for multiplexed and transgenerational gene silencing in C. elegans. Priyadarshini M, Ni JZ, Vargas-Velazquez AM, Gu SG, Frokjaer-Jensen C. Nat Methods. 2022 Feb;19(2):187-194. doi: 10.1038/s41592-021-01369-z. Epub 2022 Feb 3. PubMed 35115715.
Backbone
  Vector backbone: pTwist+Amp+High+Copy
  Vector type: Worm Expression
Growth in bacteria
  Bacterial resistance: Ampicillin, 100 μg/mL
  Growth temperature: 37°C
  Growth strain: DH5alpha
  Copy number: High Copy
Gene/Insert
  Gene/Insert name: him-8 piRNAi 21ur-1224
  Species: C. elegans (nematode)
  Mutation: Not applicable
  Cloning method: Unknown
Terms and licenses: Academic/Nonprofit Terms; Industry Terms: Not Available to Industry
Depositor comments: See www.wormbuilder.org for more information.
How to cite: pMNK56 - piRNAi 21ur-1224 - him-8 was a gift from Christian Froekjaer-Jensen (Addgene plasmid # 159819 ; http://n2t.net/addgene:159819 ; RRID:Addgene_159819)
