[The description below was written by a language model from this plasmid's Addgene catalogue record and pLannotate feature annotations shown in this document.]
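Description:
pMNK56 - piRNAi 21ur-1224 - him-8 is a small (about 3.6 kb) worm expression plasmid built on the pTwist Amp High Copy synthetic-gene backbone. It is propagated in E. coli from a high-copy ColE1/pUC-type origin and selected with ampicillin through the bla (β-lactamase) gene driven by its native AmpR promoter. The automated annotation also picks up a short lacZα fragment and an attB1 Gateway recombination site, which appear to be backbone remnants rather than functional parts of the payload.

The insert is a C. elegans piRNA-interference (piRNAi) cassette targeting him-8, named for the 21ur-1224 piRNA locus. The feature table annotates only the bacterial backbone elements. The roughly 1.4 kb region upstream of the lacZα fragment, which presumably holds the insert, carries no annotated features, so the record does not state the arrangement of the piRNA units, their regulatory sequences, or the number of guide sequences. In the piRNAi approach generally, endogenous piRNA (21U-RNA) sequences in a piRNA-encoding fragment are replaced with synthetic guides complementary to a chosen gene, so that the germline piRNA pathway silences that target when the DNA is carried as a transgene in worms.

The stated purpose is to induce males in transgenic animals. him-8 is needed for proper X-chromosome segregation in meiosis, and loss of its function gives a high incidence of males among the progeny of hermaphrodites. Silencing it therefore offers a convenient way to generate males, for example for crosses, without introducing a him-8 mutation.
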