Features (pLannotate 1.2.2; 5 found; start..end, strand, type, name):
   1418..1461    +  CDS            lacZα (fragment): LacZα fragment of β-galactosidase; lacZ fragment
   1548..1652    +  promoter       AmpR promoter: bla
   1653..2513    +  CDS            AmpR: β-lactamase; bla; confers resistance to ampicillin, carbenicillin, and related antibiotics
   2613..2637    +  protein_bind   attB1: mutant version of attB; recombination site for the Gateway® BP reaction BP Clonase™
   2754..3342    +  rep_origin     ori: high-copy-number ColE1/pMB1/pBR322/pUC origin of replication
>Addgene plasmid #159819 | pMNK56 - piRNAi 21ur-1224 - him-8 | addgene full sequence | sequence record 317371 | Addgene NGS Result
CACTGAGCCTCCACCTAGCCTCGCGCTTGACGCGCTAGTCAACTAACATAAAAAAGGTGAAACATTGCGA
GGATACATAGAAAAAACAATACTTCGAATTCATTTTTCAATTACAAATCCTGAAATGTTTCACTGTGTTC
CTATAAGAAAACATTGAAACAAAATATTAAGTACAAGTGTGCTTGCATTTTTCTAATTTTGATTTTGATT
TTGAAATCGAATTTGCAAATCCAATTAAAAATCATTTTCTGATAATTAGACAGTTCCTTATCGTTAATTT
TATTATATCTATCGAGTTAGAAATTGCAACGAAGATAATGTCTTCCAAATACTGAAAATTTGAAAATATG
TTGAAACATTATGGATTGATTGATTGCCAGAACTCAAAATATGAAATTTTTATAGTTTTGTTGAAACAGT
AAGAAAATCTTGTAATTACTGTAAACTGTTTGCTTTTTTTAAAGTCAACCTACTTCAAATCTACTTCAAA
AATTATAATGTTTCAAATTACATAACTGTGTATTATGAATGCTTGTTTCGCACTGTAGAGCTTCAATGTT
GATAAGATTTATTAACACAGTGAAACAGGTAATAGTTGTTTGTTGCAAAATCGGAAATCTCTACATTTCA
TATGGTTTTTAATTACAGGTTTGTTTTATAAAATAATTGTGTGATGGATATTATTTTCAGACCTCATACT
AATCTGCAAACCTTCAAACAATATGTGAAGTCTACTCTGTTTCACTCAACCATTCATTTCAATTTGGAAA
AAAATCAAAGAAATGTTGAAAAATTTTCCTGTTTCAACATTATGACAAAAATGTTATGATTTTAATAAAA
ACAATAAATGTAGGACTTCGTAATGTTCTGTTTTTCTTAGAAGTGTTTTCCGGAAACGCGTAATTGGTTT
TATCACAAATCGAAAACAAACAAAAATTTTTTTAATTATTTCTTTGCTAGTTTTGTAGTTGAAAATTCAC
TATAATCATGAATAAGTGAGCTGCCCAAGTAAACAAAGAAAATTTGGCAGCGGCCGACAACTACCGGGTT
GCCCGATTTATCAGTGGAGGATTTCTCCACTCCAATCGTTCATCTAATGTGATGTACACGGTTTTCATTT
AAAAACAAATTGAAACAGAAATGACTACATTTTCAAATTGTCTATTTTTGCTGTGTTTATTTTGCCACCA
ACAATCACTTCTCTTGGACTTTGACTCAATCTAGTAAACTCACTTAATGCAATTCCTCCAGCCACATATG
TAAACGTTGTATACATGCAGAAAACGGTTTTTTGGTTTTAATGGGAACTTTTGACAAATTGTTCGAAAAT
CTTAAGCTGTCCCATTTCAGTTGGGTGATCGATTTAGGTCAGGCGGAATGGCACTTCCTTATTCCAGATG
CGTGCGGATTATGCATGACTGGCCGTCGTTTTACAACGTCGTGACTGGGAAAACCCTGGCGCTTGTGGTG
GATCACAGTTATTGGAGACTTCCTTGGCCGTACGATGGGTTTTGTTTCAGGTATCTGGCACTTTTCGGGG
AAATGTGCGCGGAACCCCTATTTGTTTATTTTTCTAAATACATTCAAATATGTATCCGCTCATGAGACAA
TAACCCTGATAAATGCTTCAATAATATTGAAAAAGGAAGAGTATGAGTATTCAACATTTCCGTGTCGCCC
TTATTCCCTTTTTTGCGGCATTTTGCCTTCCTGTTTTTGCTCACCCAGAAACGCTGGTGAAAGTAAAAGA
TGCTGAAGATCAGTTGGGTGCACGAGTGGGTTACATCGAACTGGATCTCAACAGCGGTAAGATCCTTGAG
AGTTTTCGCCCCGAAGAACGTTTTCCAATGATGAGCACTTTTAAAGTTCTGCTATGTGGCGCGGTATTAT
CCCGTATTGACGCCGGGCAAGAGCAACTCGGTCGCCGCATACACTATTCTCAGAATGACTTGGTTGAGTA
CTCACCAGTCACAGAAAAGCATCTTACGGATGGCATGACAGTAAGAGAATTATGCAGTGCTGCCATAACC
ATGAGTGATAACACTGCGGCCAACTTACTTCTGACAACGATCGGAGGACCGAAGGAGCTAACCGCTTTTT
TGCACAACATGGGGGATCATGTAACTCGCCTTGATCGTTGGGAACCGGAGCTGAATGAAGCCATACCAAA
CGACGAGCGTGACACCACGATGCCTGTAGCAATGGCAACAACGTTGCGCAAACTATTAACTGGCGAACTA
CTTACTCTAGCTTCCCGGCAACAATTAATAGACTGGATGGAGGCGGATAAAGTTGCAGGACCACTTCTGC
GCTCGGCCCTTCCGGCTGGCTGGTTTATTGCTGATAAATCTGGAGCCGGTGAGCGTGGCTCTCGCGGTAT
CATTGCAGCACTGGGGCCAGATGGTAAGCCCTCCCGTATCGTAGTTATCTACACGACGGGGAGTCAGGCA
ACTATGGATGAACGAAATAGACAGATCGCTGAGATAGGTGCCTCACTGATTAAGCATTGGTAACTGTCAG
ACCAAGTTTACTCATATATACTTTAGATTGATTTAAAACTTCATTTTTAATTTAAAAGGATCTAGGTGAA
GATCCTTGAATTGCCATTATCAACAAGTTTGTACAAAAAAGCAGGCTCCGAATTGGTATCACGAGGACGA
TTTGAAGCCCCCTACCCATTTACGCTGACTTGACGGGACGGCGGCTTTGTTGAATAGAGCGTCAGACCCC
GTAGAAAAGATCAAAGGATCTTCTTGAGATCCTTTTTTTCTGCGCGTAATCTGCTGCTTGCAAACAAAAA
AACCACCGCTACCAGCGGTGGTTTGTTTGCCGGATCAAGAGCTACCAACTCTTTTTCCGAAGGTAACTGG
CTTCAGCAGAGCGCAGATACCAAATACTGTTCTTCTAGTGTAGCCGTAGTTAGGCCACCACTTCAAGAAC
TCTGTAGCACCGCCTACATACCTCGCTCTGCTAATCCTGTTACCAGTGGCTGCTGCCAGTGGCGATAAGT
CGTGTCTTACCGGGTTGGACTCAAGACGATAGTTACCGGATAAGGCGCAGCGGTCGGGCTGAACGGGGGG
TTCGTGCACACAGCCCAGCTTGGAGCGAACGACCTACACCGAACTGAGATACCTACAGCGTGAGCTATGA
GAAAGCGCCACGCTTCCCGAAGGGAGAAAGGCGGACAGGTATCCGGTAAGCGGCAGGGTCGGAACAGGAG
AGCGCACGAGGGAGCTTCCAGGGGGAAACGCCTGGTATCTTTATAGTCCTGTCGGGTTTCGCCACCTCTG
ACTTGAGCGTCGATTTTTGTGATGCTCGTCAGGGGGGCGGAGCCTATGGAAAAACGCCAGCAACGCGGCC
TTTTTACGGTTCCTGGCCTTTTGCTGGCCTTTTGCTCACATGTTCTTTCCAGCGACATATGCCATACGCC
GAACTGAACTCCACCTAATGTCTTGGAGATTGTCGGATAGCGCGGAATAGGATTGTGCCCTCTGAGCGGA
TAACAATTTCACACAGGAAACAGCTATGACCATGACACATGCATCCACCATCGCAGACTTATCAT
